Addgene plasmid #143917: TFORF1064
Purpose: Lentiviral vector for overexpressing transcription factor ORFs with unique 24-bp barcodes. Barcodes facilitate identification of transcription factors in pooled screens.
Depositing lab: Feng Zhang. Depositing organization: Broad Institute. Publication: A transcription factor atlas of directed differentiation. Joung J, Ma S, Tay T, Geiger-Schuller KR, Kirchgatterer PC, Verdine VK, Guo B, Arias-Garcia MA, Allen WE, Singh A, Kuksenko O, Abudayyeh OO, Gootenberg JS, Fu Z, Macrae RK, Buenrostro JD, Regev A, Zhang F. Cell. 2023 Jan 5;186(1):209-229.e26. doi: 10.1016/j.cell.2022.11.026. PubMed 36608654.
Backbone
  Vector backbone: pLX_TRC317
  Backbone manufacturer: Broad Institute Genetic Perturbation Platform
  Backbone size w/o insert (bp): 8264
  Vector type: Mammalian Expression, Lentiviral
  Selectable markers: Puromycin
Growth in bacteria
  Bacterial resistance: Ampicillin, 100 μg/mL
  Growth temperature: 37°C
  Growth strain: NEB Stable
  Copy number: High Copy
Gene/Insert
  Gene/Insert name: NFATC1
  Species: H. sapiens (human)
  Insert size (bp): 2894
  Entrez Gene: NFATC1 (a.k.a. NF-ATC, NF-ATc1.2, NFAT2, NFATc)
  Promoter: EF1a
  Cloning method: Unknown
  Sequencing primers: 5′ GGGTGGAGACTGAAGTTAGGCCAG; 3′ CACATAGCGTAAAAGGAGCAACATAG
Terms and licenses: Academic/Nonprofit Terms; Industry Terms: Not Available to Industry
Depositor comments: NM_172387,ENST00000329101 . The transcription factor ORF portion of this plasmid was synthesized by Genewiz. Please test multiple small colonies in case of plasmid recombination. To make this collection available in a timely manner, a portion of this collection was not fully sequenced by Addgene. If an Addgene verified full plasmid sequence is not available, please contact us prior to placing an order to request the full sequence.
How to cite: TFORF1064 was a gift from Feng Zhang (Addgene plasmid # 143917 ; http://n2t.net/addgene:143917 ; RRID:Addgene_143917)
