[The description below was written by a language model from this plasmid's Addgene catalogue record and pLannotate feature annotations shown in this document.]
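Description:
TFORF1064 is a third-generation-style, self-inactivating lentiviral expression plasmid built on the pLX_TRC317 backbone and carrying the human transcription factor NFATC1 (also called NFAT2) as an open reading frame. It belongs to a barcoded transcription factor ORF collection in which each clone carries a unique 24-bp barcode, so that the overexpressed factor can be identified by sequencing in pooled screens. The barcode is not annotated as a separate feature in the table. In bacteria the plasmid is maintained through a high-copy ColE1/pUC-type origin with ampicillin resistance (AmpR), and an f1 origin and remnants of a lac/lacZα region flanked by T7 and T3 promoters are also present. The depositor notes that recombination can occur during propagation, as is common for LTR-containing plasmids.

The viral genome is transcribed from an RSV promoter fused to a truncated HIV-1 5' LTR, followed by the Ψ packaging signal, a gag fragment and the RRE for Rev-dependent nuclear export, and it ends in a ΔU3 3' LTR that inactivates LTR promoter activity after integration, with an SV40 poly(A) signal downstream. Within this unit, an SV40 early promoter/origin region sits upstream of the puromycin N-acetyltransferase gene for selection of transduced mammalian cells. A cPPT/CTS element follows, and the EF-1α promoter then drives constitutive expression of the NFATC1 coding sequence. A WPRE downstream of the ORF enhances transcript stability and expression, and a short U6 promoter fragment lies between the ORF and the WPRE. The construct is intended for lentiviral overexpression of NFATC1, individually or in pooled screens such as directed differentiation studies.
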