Features (pLannotate 1.2.2; 31 found; start..end, strand, type, name):
      5..231     +  promoter       RSV promoter: Rous sarcoma virus enhancer/promoter
    232..412     +  LTR            5' LTR (truncated): truncated 5' long terminal repeat (LTR) from HIV-1
    459..584     +  misc_feature   HIV-1 Ψ: packaging signal of human immunodeficiency virus type 1
    568..931     +  CDS            HIV-1 gag (fragment): gag protein from human immunodeficiency virus 1; gag
   1077..1310    +  misc_feature   RRE: The Rev response element (RRE) of HIV-1 allows for Rev-dependent mRNA export from the nucleus to the cytoplasm.
   1687..1713    +  CDS            Rev (fragment): human immunodeficiency virus 1 (HIV-1) Rev protein; rev; enhances nuclear export of unspliced and incompletely spliced viral mRNAs
   1720..1743    +  promoter       SV40 promoter (fragment): SV40 early promoter
   1744..1815    +  promoter       SV40 promoter (fragment): SV40 enhancer and early promoter
   1839..1974    +  rep_origin     SV40 ori: SV40 origin of replication
   2020..2616    +  CDS            PuroR (fragment): puromycin N-acetyltransferase; pac from Streptomyces; confers resistance to puromycin
   2665..2782    +  misc_feature   cPPT/CTS: central polypurine tract and central termination sequence of HIV-1
   2847..2913    +  CDS            small t antigen (fragment): SV40 (simian virus 40) small t antigen
   2920..4098    +  promoter       EF-1α promoter: strong constitutive promoter for human elongation factor EF-1α
   4190..6904    +  CDS            NFATC1: NFAC1_HUMAN - Also known as NFAT2, NFATC. Experimental evidence at protein level: Swiss-Prot protein existence level 1. Plays a role in the inducible expression of cytokine genes in T-cells, especially in the induction of the IL-2 or IL-4 gene transcription. Also controls gene expression in embryonic cardiac cells. Could regulate not only the activation and proliferation but also the differentiation and programmed death of T-lymphocytes as well as lymphoid and non-lymphoid cells (PubMed:10358178). Required for osteoclastogenesis and regulates many genes important for osteoclast differentiation
   6920..6973    +  promoter       U6 promoter (fragment): RNA polymerase III promoter for human U6 snRNA
   7015..7603    +  misc_feature   WPRE: woodchuck hepatitis virus posttranscriptional regulatory element
   7654..7673    +  misc_feature   cPPT/CTS (fragment): central polypurine tract and central termination sequence of HIV-1
   7675..7908    +  LTR            3' LTR (ΔU3): self-inactivating 3' long terminal repeat (LTR) from HIV-1
   7986..8107    +  polyA_signal   SV40 poly(A) signal: SV40 polyadenylation signal
   8147..8282    +  rep_origin     SV40 ori: SV40 origin of replication
   8303..8321    -  promoter       T7 promoter: promoter for bacteriophage T7 RNA polymerase
   8329..8484    +  CDS            lacZα (fragment): LacZα fragment of β-galactosidase; lacZ fragment
   8489..8917    +  rep_origin     f1 ori (sequence partly withheld): f1 bacteriophage origin of replication; arrow indicates direction of (+) strand synthesis
   8970..9074    +  promoter       AmpR promoter: bla
   9075..9935    +  CDS            AmpR: β-lactamase; bla; confers resistance to ampicillin, carbenicillin, and related antibiotics
  10106..10694   +  rep_origin     ori: high-copy-number ColE1/pMB1/pBR322/pUC origin of replication
  10877..10969   +  CDS            lacI (fragment): lac repressor; lacI; The lac repressor binds to the lac operator to inhibit transcription in E. coli. This inhibition can be relieved by adding lactose or isopropyl-β-D-thiogalactopyranoside (IPTG).
  10982..11003   +  protein_bind   CAP binding site: CAP binding activates transcription in the presence of cAMP. E. coli catabolite activator protein
  11018..11048   +  promoter       lac promoter: promoter for the E. coli lac operon
  11052..11074   +  protein_bind   lac operator (fragment): The lac repressor binds to the lac operator to inhibit transcription in E. coli. This inhibition can be relieved by adding lactose or isopropyl-β-D-thiogalactopyranoside (IPTG). lac repressor encoded by lacI
  11117..11135   +  promoter       T3 promoter: promoter for bacteriophage T3 RNA polymerase
>Addgene plasmid #143917 | TFORF1064 | addgene full sequence | sequence record 404583 | Addgene NGS Result
TTAATGTAGTCTTATGCAATACTCTTGTAGTCTTGCAACATGGTAACGATGAGTTAGCAACATGCCTTAC
AAGGAGAGAAAAAGCACCGTGCATGCCGATTGGTGGAAGTAAGGTGGTACGATCGTGCCTTATTAGGAAG
GCAACAGACGGGTCTGACATGGATTGGACGAACCACTGAATTGCCGCATTGCAGAGATATTGTATTTAAG
TGCCTAGCTCGATACATAAACGGGTCTCTCTGGTTAGACCAGATCTGAGCCTGGGAGCTCTCTGGCTAAC
TAGGGAACCCACTGCTTAAGCCTCAATAAAGCTTGCCTTGAGTGCTTCAAGTAGTGTGTGCCCGTCTGTT
GTGTGACTCTGGTAACTAGAGATCCCTCAGACCCTTTTAGTCAGTGTGGAAAATCTCTAGCAGTGGCGCC
CGAACAGGGACTTGAAAGCGAAAGGGAAACCAGAGGAGCTCTCTCGACGCAGGACTCGGCTTGCTGAAGC
GCGCACGGCAAGAGGCGAGGGGCGGCGACTGGTGAGTACGCCAAAAATTTTGACTAGCGGAGGCTAGAAG
GAGAGAGATGGGTGCGAGAGCGTCAGTATTAAGCGGGGGAGAATTAGATCGCGATGGGAAAAAATTCGGT
TAAGGCCAGGGGGAAAGAAAAAATATAAATTAAAACATATAGTATGGGCAAGCAGGGAGCTAGAACGATT
CGCAGTTAATCCTGGCCTGTTAGAAACATCAGAAGGCTGTAGACAAATACTGGGACAGCTACAACCATCC
CTTCAGACAGGATCAGAAGAACTTAGATCATTATATAATACAGTAGCAACCCTCTATTGTGTGCATCAAA
GGATAGAGATAAAAGACACCAAGGAAGCTTTAGACAAGATAGAGGAAGAGCAAAACAAAAGTAAGACCAC
CGCACAGCAAGCGGCCGCTGATCTTCAGACCTGGAGGAGGAGATATGAGGGACAATTGGAGAAGTGAATT
ATATAAATATAAAGTAGTAAAAATTGAACCATTAGGAGTAGCACCCACCAAGGCAAAGAGAAGAGTGGTG
CAGAGAGAAAAAAGAGCAGTGGGAATAGGAGCTTTGTTCCTTGGGTTCTTGGGAGCAGCAGGAAGCACTA
TGGGCGCAGCGTCAATGACGCTGACGGTACAGGCCAGACAATTATTGTCTGGTATAGTGCAGCAGCAGAA
CAATTTGCTGAGGGCTATTGAGGCGCAACAGCATCTGTTGCAACTCACAGTCTGGGGCATCAAGCAGCTC
CAGGCAAGAATCCTGGCTGTGGAAAGATACCTAAAGGATCAACAGCTCCTGGGGATTTGGGGTTGCTCTG
GAAAACTCATTTGCACCACTGCTGTGCCTTGGAATGCTAGTTGGAGTAATAAATCTCTGGAACAGATTTG
GAATCACACGACCTGGATGGAGTGGGACAGAGAAATTAACAATTACACAAGCTTAATACACTCCTTAATT
GAAGAATCGCAAAACCAGCAAGAAAAGAATGAACAAGAATTATTGGAATTAGATAAATGGGCAAGTTTGT
GGAATTGGTTTAACATAACAAATTGGCTGTGGTATATAAAATTATTCATAATGATAGTAGGAGGCTTGGT
AGGTTTAAGAATAGTTTTTGCTGTACTTTCTATAGTGAATAGAGTTAGGCAGGGATATTCACCATTATCG
TTTCAGACCCACCTCCCAACCCCGAGGGGACCCATGCATTGCATCTCAATTAGTCAGCAACCAGGTGTGG
AAAGTCCCCAGGCTCCCCAGCAGGCAGAAGTATGCAAAGCATGCGTCTCAATTAGTCAGCAACCATAGTC
CCGCCCCTAACTCCGCCCATCCCGCCCCTAACTCCGCCCAGTTCCGCCCATTCTCCGCCCCATGGCTGAC
TAATTTTTTTTATTTATGCAGAGGCCGAGGCCGCCTCGGCCTCTGAGCTATTCCAGAAGTAGTGAGGAGG
CTTTTTTGGAGGCCTAGGCTTTTGCAAAAAGCTTTCTAGAGGTACCACCGGAGCTTACCATGACCGAGTA
CAAGCCCACGGTGCGCCTCGCCACCCGCGACGACGTCCCCAGGGCCGTACGCACCCTCGCCGCCGCGTTC
GCCGACTACCCCGCCACGCGCCACACCGTCGATCCGGACCGCCACATCGAGCGGGTCACCGAGCTGCAAG
AACTCTTCCTCACGCGCGTCGGGCTCGACATCGGCAAGGTGTGGGTCGCGGACGACGGCGCCGCCGTGGC
GGTCTGGACCACGCCGGAGAGCGTCGAAGCGGGGGCGGTGTTCGCCGAGATCGGCCCGCGCATGGCCGAG
TTGAGCGGTTCCCGGCTGGCCGCGCAGCAACAGATGGAAGGCCTCCTGGCGCCGCACCGGCCCAAGGAGC
CCGCGTGGTTCCTGGCCACCGTCGGCGTCTCGCCCGACCACCAGGGCAAGGGTCTGGGCAGCGCCGTCGT
GCTCCCCGGAGTGGAGGCGGCCGAGCGCGCCGGGGTGCCCGCCTTCCTGGAGACCTCCGCGCCCCGCAAC
CTCCCCTTCTACGAGCGGCTCGGCTTCACCGTCACCGCCGACGTCGAGGTGCCCGAAGGACCGCGCACCT
GGTGCATGACCCGCAAGCCCGGTGCCAGTTAACGAATTCTAGATCTTGAGACAAATGGCAGTATTCATCC
ACAATTTTAAAAGAAAAGGGGGGATTGGGGGGTACAGTGCAGGGGAAAGAATAGTAGACATAATAGCAAC
AGACATACAAACTAAAGAATTACAAAAACAAATTACAAAAATTCAAAATTTTCGGGTTTATTACAGGGAC
AGCAGAGATCCACTTTGGCGCCGGCTCGAGGCCTGCAGGTGCAAAGATGGATAAAGTTTTAAACAGAGAG
GAATCTTTGCAGCTAATGGACCTTCTAGGTCTTGAAAGGAGTGGGAATTGGCTCCGGTGCCCGTCAGTGG
GCAGAGCGCACATCGCCCACAGTCCCCGAGAAGTTGGGGGGAGGGGTCGGCAATTGAACCGGTGCCTAGA
GAAGGTGGCGCGGGGTAAACTGGGAAAGTGATGTCGTGTACTGGCTCCGCCTTTTTCCCGAGGGTGGGGG
AGAACCGTATATAAGTGCAGTAGTCGCCGTGAACGTTCTTTTTCGCAACGGGTTTGCCGCCAGAACACAG
GTAAGTGCCGTGTGTGGTTCCCGCGGGCCTGGCCTCTTTACGGGTTATGGCCCTTGCGTGCCTTGAATTA
CTTCCACCTGGCTGCAGTACGTGATTCTTGATCCCGAGCTTCGGGTTGGAAGTGGGTGGGAGAGTTCGAG
GCCTTGCGCTTAAGGAGCCCCTTCGCCTCGTGCTTGAGTTGAGGCCTGGCCTGGGCGCTGGGGCCGCCGC
GTGCGAATCTGGTGGCACCTTCGCGCCTGTCTCGCTGCTTTCGATAAGTCTCTAGCCATTTAAAATTTTT
GATGACCTGCTGCGACGCTTTTTTTCTGGCAAGATAGTCTTGTAAATGCGGGCCAAGATCTGCACACTGG
TATTTCGGTTTTTGGGGCCGCGGGCGGCGACGGGGCCCGTGCGTCCCAGCGCACATGTTCGGCGAGGCGG
GGCCTGCGAGCGCGGCCACCGAGAATCGGACGGGGGTAGTCTCAAGCTGGCCGGCCTGCTCTGGTGCCTG
GCCTCGCGCCGCCGTGTATCGCCCCGCCCTGGGCGGCAAGGCTGGCCCGGTCGGCACCAGTTGCGTGAGC
GGAAAGATGGCCGCTTCCCGGCCCTGCTGCAGGGAGCTCAAAATGGAGGACGCGGCGCTCGGGAGAGCGG
GCGGGTGAGTCACCCACACAAAGGAAAAGGGCCTTTCCGTCCTCAGCCGTCGCTTCATGTGACTCCACGG
AGTACCGGGCGCCGTCCAGGCACCTCGATTAGTTCTCGAGCTTTTGGAGTACGTCGTCTTTAGGTTGGGG
GGAGGGGTTTTATGCGATGGAGTTTCCCCACACTGAGTGGGTGGAGACTGAAGTTAGGCCAGCTTGGCAC
TTGATGTAATTCTCCTTGGAATTTGCCCTTTTTGAGTTTGGATCTTGGTTCATTCTCAAGCCTCAGACAG
TGGTTCAAAGTTTTTTTCTTCCATTTCAGGTGTCGTGAGGCTAGCACCGCCACCATGACGGGGCTGGAGG
ACCAGGAGTTCGACTTCGAGTTCCTCTTCGAGTTTAACCAGCGCGACGAGGGCGCCGCCGCGGCCGCCCC
AGAACACTATGGCTATGCATCCTCCAACGTCAGCCCCGCCCTGCCGCTCCCCACGGCGCACTCCACCCTG
CCGGCCCCGTGCCACAACCTTCAGACCTCCACACCGGGCATCATCCCGCCGGCGGATCACCCCTCGGGGT
ACGGAGCAGCTTTGGACGGTGGGCCCGCGGGCTACTTCCTCTCCTCCGGCCACACCAGGCCTGATGGGGC
CCCTGCCCTGGAGAGTCCTCGCATCGAGATAACCTCGTGCTTGGGCCTGTACCACAACAATAACCAGTTT
TTCCACGATGTGGAGGTGGAAGACGTCCTCCCTAGCTCCAAACGGTCCCCCTCCACGGCCACGCTGAGTC
TGCCCAGCCTGGAGGCCTACAGAGACCCCTCGTGCCTGAGCCCGGCCAGCAGCCTGTCCTCCCGGAGCTG
CAACTCAGAGGCCTCCTCCTACGAGTCCAACTACTCGTACCCGTACGCGTCCCCCCAGACGTCGCCATGG
CAGTCTCCCTGCGTGTCTCCCAAGACCACGGACCCCGAGGAGGGCTTTCCCCGCGGGCTGGGGGCCTGCA
CACTGCTGGGTTCCCCGCGGCACTCCCCCTCCACCTCGCCCCGCGCCAGCGTCACTGAGGAGAGCTGGCT
GGGTGCCCGCTCCTCCAGACCCGCGTCCCCTTGCAACAAGAGGAAGTACAGCCTCAACGGCCGGCAGCCG
CCCTACTCACCCCACCACTCGCCCACGCCGTCCCCGCACGGCTCCCCGCGGGTCAGCGTGACCGACGACT
CGTGGTTGGGCAACACCACCCAGTACACCAGCTCGGCCATCGTGGCCGCCATCAACGCGCTGACCACCGA
CAGCAGCCTGGACCTGGGAGATGGCGTCCCTGTCAAGTCCCGCAAGACCACCCTGGAGCAGCCGCCCTCA
GTGGCGCTCAAGGTGGAGCCCGTCGGGGAGGACCTGGGCAGCCCCCCGCCCCCGGCCGACTTCGCGCCCG
AAGACTACTCCTCTTTCCAGCACATCAGGAAGGGCGGCTTCTGCGACCAGTACCTGGCGGTGCCGCAGCA
CCCCTACCAGTGGGCGAAGCCCAAGCCCCTGTCCCCTACGTCCTACATGAGCCCGACCCTGCCCGCCCTG
GACTGGCAGCTGCCGTCCCACTCAGGCCCGTATGAGCTTCGGATTGAGGTGCAGCCCAAGTCCCACCACC
GAGCCCACTACGAGACGGAGGGCAGCCGGGGGGCCGTGAAGGCGTCGGCCGGAGGACACCCCATCGTGCA
GCTGCATGGCTACTTGGAGAATGAGCCGCTGATGCTGCAGCTTTTCATTGGGACGGCGGACGACCGCCTG
CTGCGCCCGCACGCCTTCTACCAGGTGCACCGCATCACAGGGAAGACCGTGTCCACCACCAGCCACGAGG
CCATCCTCTCCAACACCAAAGTCCTGGAGATCCCACTCCTGCCGGAGAACAGCATGCGAGCCGTCATTGA
CTGTGCCGGAATCCTGAAACTCAGAAACTCCGACATTGAACTTCGGAAAGGAGAGACGGACATCGGGAGG
AAGAACACACGGGTACGGCTGGTGTTCCGCGTTCACGTCCCGCAACCCAGCGGCCGCACGCTGTCCCTGC
AGGTGGCCTCCAACCCCATCGAATGCTCCCAGCGCTCAGCTCAGGAGCTGCCTCTGGTGGAGAAGCAGAG
CACGGACAGCTATCCGGTCGTGGGCGGGAAGAAGATGGTCCTGTCTGGCCACAACTTCCTGCAGGACTCC
AAGGTCATTTTCGTGGAGAAAGCCCCAGATGGCCACCATGTCTGGGAGATGGAAGCGAAAACTGACCGGG
ACCTGTGCAAGCCGAATTCTCTGGTGGTTGAGATCCCGCCATTTCGGAATCAGAGGATAACCAGCCCCGT
TCACGTCAGTTTCTACGTCTGCAACGGGAAGAGAAAGCGAAGCCAGTACCAGCGTTTCACCTACCTTCCC
GCCAACGTTCCAATTATAAAAACAGAACCCACTGATGATTATGAGCCTGCTCCAACCTGTGGACCGGTGA
GCCAGGGGTTAAGTCCTCTCCCAAGACCATACTACAGCCAGCAGCTCGCGATGCCACCCGACCCCAGCTC
CTGCCTCGTGGCCGGCTTCCCGCCCTGTCCGCAGAGAAGCACCCTGATGCCAGCGGCCCCTGGCGTGAGC
CCCAAGCTCCACGACCTTTCTCCCGCTGCCTACACCAAGGGCGTTGCCAGCCCGGGCCACTGTCACCTCG
GACTCCCGCAGCCGGCCGGAGAGGCCCCCGCCGTCCAGGACGTGCCCAGGCCAGTGGCCACGCACCCCGG
CTCGCCCGGGCAGCCACCCCCGGCCCTGCTGCCACAGCAGGTGAGTGCGCCTCCAAGCAGTAGCTGCCCC
CCTGGTCTCGAACACTCGCTCTGCCCCAGCAGCCCCTCTCCTCCACTCCCGCCTGCCACCCAAGAGCCGA
CCTGCCTGCAGCCCTGCAGCCCAGCGTGCCCGCCCGCCACGGGCCGCCCGCAGCACCTGCCGTCCACGGT
CCGCAGGGACGAGTCTCCGACTGCCGGGCCACGGCTGCTGCCAGAGGTGCATGAGGACGGTAGTCCTAAT
TTGGCCCCTATTCCTGTAACGGTCAAGCGAGAGCCTGAAGAGTTGGACCAGTTGTACCTGGATGACGTAA
ATGAAATAATACGAAATGACCTCTCCAGCACGAGCACCCACTCCTAGTAATGAACTAGTCCGTAACTTGA
AAGTATTTCGATTTCTTGGCTTTATATATCTTGTGGAAAGGACGAAGAGTTCTCTTCTTACTTCTTACAA
CGCGTTAAGTCGACAATCAACCTCTGGATTACAAAATTTGTGAAAGATTGACTGGTATTCTTAACTATGT
TGCTCCTTTTACGCTATGTGGATACGCTGCTTTAATGCCTTTGTATCATGCTATTGCTTCCCGTATGGCT
TTCATTTTCTCCTCCTTGTATAAATCCTGGTTGCTGTCTCTTTATGAGGAGTTGTGGCCCGTTGTCAGGC
AACGTGGCGTGGTGTGCACTGTGTTTGCTGACGCAACCCCCACTGGTTGGGGCATTGCCACCACCTGTCA
GCTCCTTTCCGGGACTTTCGCTTTCCCCCTCCCTATTGCCACGGCGGAACTCATCGCCGCCTGCCTTGCC
CGCTGCTGGACAGGGGCTCGGCTGTTGGGCACTGACAATTCCGTGGTGTTGTCGGGGAAATCATCGTCCT
TTCCTTGGCTGCTCGCCTGTGTTGCCACCTGGATTCTGCGCGGGACGTCCTTCTGCTACGTCCCTTCGGC
CCTCAATCCAGCGGACCTTCCTTCCCGCGGCCTGCTGCCGGCTCTGCGGCCTCTTCCGCGTCTTCGCCTT
CGCCCTCAGACGAGTCGGATCTCCCTTTGGGCCGCCTCCCCGCGTCGACTTTAAGACCAATGACTTACAA
GGCAGCTGTAGATCTTAGCCACTTTTTAAAAGAAAAGGGGGGACTGGAAGGGCTAATTCACTCCCAACGA
AGACAAGATCTGCTTTTTGCTTGTACTGGGTCTCTCTGGTTAGACCAGATCTGAGCCTGGGAGCTCTCTG
GCTAACTAGGGAACCCACTGCTTAAGCCTCAATAAAGCTTGCCTTGAGTGCTTCAAGTAGTGTGTGCCCG
TCTGTTGTGTGACTCTGGTAACTAGAGATCCCTCAGACCCTTTTAGTCAGTGTGGAAAATCTCTAGCAGT
ACGTATAGTAGTTCATGTCATCTTATTATTCAGTATTTATAACTTGCAAAGAAATGAATATCAGAGAGTG
AGAGGAACTTGTTTATTGCAGCTTATAATGGTTACAAATAAAGCAATAGCATCACAAATTTCACAAATAA
AGCATTTTTTTCACTGCATTCTAGTTGTGGTTTGTCCAAACTCATCAATGTATCTTATCATGTCTGGCTC
TAGCTATCCCGCCCCTAACTCCGCCCATCCCGCCCCTAACTCCGCCCAGTTCCGCCCATTCTCCGCCCCA
TGGCTGACTAATTTTTTTTATTTATGCAGAGGCCGAGGCCGCCTCGGCCTCTGAGCTATTCCAGAAGTAG
TGAGGAGGCTTTTTTGGAGGCCTAGGGACGTACCCAATTCGCCCTATAGTGAGTCGTATTACGCGCGCTC
ACTGGCCGTCGTTTTACAACGTCGTGACTGGGAAAACCCTGGCGTTACCCAACTTAATCGCCTTGCAGCA
CATCCCCCTTTCGCCAGCTGGCGTAATAGCGAAGAGGCCCGCACCGATCGCCCTTCCCAACAGTTGCGCA
GCCTGAATGGCGAATGGG
[124 nt withheld, positions 8489-8612]
C
[91 nt withheld, positions 8614-8704]
A
[49 nt withheld, positions 8706-8754]
CCTTTGACGTTGGAGTCCACGTTCTTT
[37 nt withheld, positions 8782-8818]
ACCCTATCTCGGTCTATTCTTTTGATTTATAAGGGATTTTGCCGATTTCGGCCTATTGGTTAAAAAATGA
GCTGATTTAACAAAAATTTAACGCGAATTTTAACAAAATATTAACGCTTACAATTTAGGTGGCACTTTTC
GGGGAAATGTGCGCGGAACCCCTATTTGTTTATTTTTCTAAATACATTCAAATATGTATCCGCTCATGAG
ACAATAACCCTGATAAATGCTTCAATAATATTGAAAAAGGAAGAGTATGAGTATTCAACATTTCCGTGTC
GCCCTTATTCCCTTTTTTGCGGCATTTTGCCTTCCTGTTTTTGCTCACCCAGAAACGCTGGTGAAAGTAA
AAGATGCTGAAGATCAGTTGGGTGCACGAGTGGGTTACATCGAACTGGATCTCAACAGCGGTAAGATCCT
TGAGAGTTTTCGCCCCGAAGAACGTTTTCCAATGATGAGCACTTTTAAAGTTCTGCTATGTGGCGCGGTA
TTATCCCGTATTGACGCCGGGCAAGAGCAACTCGGTCGCCGCATACACTATTCTCAGAATGACTTGGTTG
AGTACTCACCAGTCACAGAAAAGCATCTTACGGATGGCATGACAGTAAGAGAATTATGCAGTGCTGCCAT
AACCATGAGTGATAACACTGCGGCCAACTTACTTCTGACAACGATCGGAGGACCGAAGGAGCTAACCGCT
TTTTTGCACAACATGGGGGATCATGTAACTCGCCTTGATCGTTGGGAACCGGAGCTGAATGAAGCCATAC
CAAACGACGAGCGTGACACCACGATGCCTGTAGCAATGGCAACAACGTTGCGCAAACTATTAACTGGCGA
ACTACTTACTCTAGCTTCCCGGCAACAATTAATAGACTGGATGGAGGCGGATAAAGTTGCAGGACCACTT
CTGCGCTCGGCCCTTCCGGCTGGCTGGTTTATTGCTGATAAATCTGGAGCCGGTGAGCGTGGGTCTCGCG
GTATCATTGCAGCACTGGGGCCAGATGGTAAGCCCTCCCGTATCGTAGTTATCTACACGACGGGGAGTCA
GGCAACTATGGATGAACGAAATAGACAGATCGCTGAGATAGGTGCCTCACTGATTAAGCATTGGTAACTG
TCAGACCAAGTTTACTCATATATACTTTAGATTGATTTAAAACTTCATTTTTAATTTAAAAGGATCTAGG
TGAAGATCCTTTTTGATAATCTCATGACCAAAATCCCTTAACGTGAGTTTTCGTTCCACTGAGCGTCAGA
CCCCGTAGAAAAGATCAAAGGATCTTCTTGAGATCCTTTTTTTCTGCGCGTAATCTGCTGCTTGCAAACA
AAAAAACCACCGCTACCAGCGGTGGTTTGTTTGCCGGATCAAGAGCTACCAACTCTTTTTCCGAAGGTAA
CTGGCTTCAGCAGAGCGCAGATACCAAATACTGTTCTTCTAGTGTAGCCGTAGTTAGGCCACCACTTCAA
GAACTCTGTAGCACCGCCTACATACCTCGCTCTGCTAATCCTGTTACCAGTGGCTGCTGCCAGTGGCGAT
AAGTCGTGTCTTACCGGGTTGGACTCAAGACGATAGTTACCGGATAAGGCGCAGCGGTCGGGCTGAACGG
GGGGTTCGTGCACACAGCCCAGCTTGGAGCGAACGACCTACACCGAACTGAGATACCTACAGCGTGAGCT
ATGAGAAAGCGCCACGCTTCCCGAAGGGAGAAAGGCGGACAGGTATCCGGTAAGCGGCAGGGTCGGAACA
GGAGAGCGCACGAGGGAGCTTCCAGGGGGAAACGCCTGGTATCTTTATAGTCCTGTCGGGTTTCGCCACC
TCTGACTTGAGCGTCGATTTTTGTGATGCTCGTCAGGGGGGCGGAGCCTATGGAAAAACGCCAGCAACGC
GGCCTTTTTACGGTTCCTGGCCTTTTGCTGGCCTTTTGCTCACATGTTCTTTCCTGCGTTATCCCCTGAT
TCTGTGGATAACCGTATTACCGCCTTTGAGTGAGCTGATACCGCTCGCCGCAGCCGAACGACCGAGCGCA
GCGAGTCAGTGAGCGAGGAAGCGGAAGAGCGCCCAATACGCAAACCGCCTCTCCCCGCGCGTTGGCCGAT
TCATTAATGCAGCTGGCACGACAGGTTTCCCGACTGGAAAGCGGGCAGTGAGCGCAACGCAATTAATGTG
AGTTAGCTCACTCATTAGGCACCCCAGGCTTTACACTTTATGCTTCCGGCTCGTATGTTGTGTGGAATTG
TGAGCGGATAACAATTTCACACAGGAAACAGCTATGACCATGATTACGCCAAGCGCGCAATTAACCCTCA
CTAAAGGGAACAAAAGCTGGAGCTGCAAGC
