>Addgene plasmid #143917 | TFORF1064 | depositor partial sequence | sequence record 283878 | Insert
ACCGCCACCATGACGGGGCTGGAGGACCAGGAGTTCGACTTCGAGTTCCTCTTCGAGTTTAACCAGCGCG
ACGAGGGCGCCGCCGCGGCCGCCCCAGAACACTATGGCTATGCATCCTCCAACGTCAGCCCCGCCCTGCC
GCTCCCCACGGCGCACTCCACCCTGCCGGCCCCGTGCCACAACCTTCAGACCTCCACACCGGGCATCATC
CCGCCGGCGGATCACCCCTCGGGGTACGGAGCAGCTTTGGACGGTGGGCCCGCGGGCTACTTCCTCTCCT
CCGGCCACACCAGGCCTGATGGGGCCCCTGCCCTGGAGAGTCCTCGCATCGAGATAACCTCGTGCTTGGG
CCTGTACCACAACAATAACCAGTTTTTCCACGATGTGGAGGTGGAAGACGTCCTCCCTAGCTCCAAACGG
TCCCCCTCCACGGCCACGCTGAGTCTGCCCAGCCTGGAGGCCTACAGAGACCCCTCGTGCCTGAGCCCGG
CCAGCAGCCTGTCCTCCCGGAGCTGCAACTCAGAGGCCTCCTCCTACGAGTCCAACTACTCGTACCCGTA
CGCGTCCCCCCAGACGTCGCCATGGCAGTCTCCCTGCGTGTCTCCCAAGACCACGGACCCCGAGGAGGGC
TTTCCCCGCGGGCTGGGGGCCTGCACACTGCTGGGTTCCCCGCGGCACTCCCCCTCCACCTCGCCCCGCG
CCAGCGTCACTGAGGAGAGCTGGCTGGGTGCCCGCTCCTCCAGACCCGCGTCCCCTTGCAACAAGAGGAA
GTACAGCCTCAACGGCCGGCAGCCGCCCTACTCACCCCACCACTCGCCCACGCCGTCCCCGCACGGCTCC
CCGCGGGTCAGCGTGACCGACGACTCGTGGTTGGGCAACACCACCCAGTACACCAGCTCGGCCATCGTGG
CCGCCATCAACGCGCTGACCACCGACAGCAGCCTGGACCTGGGAGATGGCGTCCCTGTCAAGTCCCGCAA
GACCACCCTGGAGCAGCCGCCCTCAGTGGCGCTCAAGGTGGAGCCCGTCGGGGAGGACCTGGGCAGCCCC
CCGCCCCCGGCCGACTTCGCGCCCGAAGACTACTCCTCTTTCCAGCACATCAGGAAGGGCGGCTTCTGCG
ACCAGTACCTGGCGGTGCCGCAGCACCCCTACCAGTGGGCGAAGCCCAAGCCCCTGTCCCCTACGTCCTA
CATGAGCCCGACCCTGCCCGCCCTGGACTGGCAGCTGCCGTCCCACTCAGGCCCGTATGAGCTTCGGATT
GAGGTGCAGCCCAAGTCCCACCACCGAGCCCACTACGAGACGGAGGGCAGCCGGGGGGCCGTGAAGGCGT
CGGCCGGAGGACACCCCATCGTGCAGCTGCATGGCTACTTGGAGAATGAGCCGCTGATGCTGCAGCTTTT
CATTGGGACGGCGGACGACCGCCTGCTGCGCCCGCACGCCTTCTACCAGGTGCACCGCATCACAGGGAAG
ACCGTGTCCACCACCAGCCACGAGGCCATCCTCTCCAACACCAAAGTCCTGGAGATCCCACTCCTGCCGG
AGAACAGCATGCGAGCCGTCATTGACTGTGCCGGAATCCTGAAACTCAGAAACTCCGACATTGAACTTCG
GAAAGGAGAGACGGACATCGGGAGGAAGAACACACGGGTACGGCTGGTGTTCCGCGTTCACGTCCCGCAA
CCCAGCGGCCGCACGCTGTCCCTGCAGGTGGCCTCCAACCCCATCGAATGCTCCCAGCGCTCAGCTCAGG
AGCTGCCTCTGGTGGAGAAGCAGAGCACGGACAGCTATCCGGTCGTGGGCGGGAAGAAGATGGTCCTGTC
TGGCCACAACTTCCTGCAGGACTCCAAGGTCATTTTCGTGGAGAAAGCCCCAGATGGCCACCATGTCTGG
GAGATGGAAGCGAAAACTGACCGGGACCTGTGCAAGCCGAATTCTCTGGTGGTTGAGATCCCGCCATTTC
GGAATCAGAGGATAACCAGCCCCGTTCACGTCAGTTTCTACGTCTGCAACGGGAAGAGAAAGCGAAGCCA
GTACCAGCGTTTCACCTACCTTCCCGCCAACGTTCCAATTATAAAAACAGAACCCACTGATGATTATGAG
CCTGCTCCAACCTGTGGACCGGTGAGCCAGGGGTTAAGTCCTCTCCCAAGACCATACTACAGCCAGCAGC
TCGCGATGCCACCCGACCCCAGCTCCTGCCTCGTGGCCGGCTTCCCGCCCTGTCCGCAGAGAAGCACCCT
GATGCCAGCGGCCCCTGGCGTGAGCCCCAAGCTCCACGACCTTTCTCCCGCTGCCTACACCAAGGGCGTT
GCCAGCCCGGGCCACTGTCACCTCGGACTCCCGCAGCCGGCCGGAGAGGCCCCCGCCGTCCAGGACGTGC
CCAGGCCAGTGGCCACGCACCCCGGCTCGCCCGGGCAGCCACCCCCGGCCCTGCTGCCACAGCAGGTGAG
TGCGCCTCCAAGCAGTAGCTGCCCCCCTGGTCTCGAACACTCGCTCTGCCCCAGCAGCCCCTCTCCTCCA
CTCCCGCCTGCCACCCAAGAGCCGACCTGCCTGCAGCCCTGCAGCCCAGCGTGCCCGCCCGCCACGGGCC
GCCCGCAGCACCTGCCGTCCACGGTCCGCAGGGACGAGTCTCCGACTGCCGGGCCACGGCTGCTGCCAGA
GGTGCATGAGGACGGTAGTCCTAATTTGGCCCCTATTCCTGTAACGGTCAAGCGAGAGCCTGAAGAGTTG
GACCAGTTGTACCTGGATGACGTAAATGAAATAATACGAAATGACCTCTCCAGCACGAGCACCCACTCCT
AGTAATGAACTAGTCCGTAACTTGAAAGTATTTCGATTTCTTGGCTTTATATATCTTGTGGAAAGGACGA
AGAGTTCTCTTCTTACTTCTTACA
