>Addgene plasmid #143917 | TFORF1064 | depositor partial sequence | sequence record 283879 | Barcode
AGAGTTCTCTTCTTACTTCTTACA
